Addgene plasmid #126349: pGWB14-LYX131
Purpose: With a Nicotiana benthamiana transcription factor in PGWB14 backbone, for Agrobacterium mediated transient or stable expression corresponding transcription factor fused with a C-terminal HA tag.
Depositing lab: Silin Zhong. Depositing organization: Chinese University of Hong Kong.
Backbone
  Vector backbone: pGWB14
  Vector type: Plant Expression
  Selectable markers: Hygromycin
Growth in bacteria
  Bacterial resistance: Kanamycin, 50 μg/mL
  Growth temperature: 37°C
  Growth strain: DH5alpha
  Copy number: Low Copy
Gene/Insert
  Gene/Insert name: Niben101Scf09367g00018.1
  Species: Nicotiana benthamiana
  Promoter: CaMV 35S
  Tag / fusion protein: HA (C terminal on insert)
  Cloning method: Gibson Cloning
Terms and licenses: Academic/Nonprofit Terms; Industry Terms: Not Available to Industry
How to cite: pGWB14-LYX131 was a gift from Silin Zhong (Addgene plasmid # 126349 ; http://n2t.net/addgene:126349 ; RRID:Addgene_126349)
