[The description below was written by a language model from this plasmid's Addgene catalogue record and pLannotate feature annotations shown in this document.]
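Description:
pGWB14-LYX131 is a plant binary expression vector built on the pGWB14 backbone and intended for Agrobacterium-mediated transient or stable expression of a Nicotiana benthamiana transcription factor (gene model Niben101Scf09367g00018.1). The backbone is a broad-host-range, low-copy IncP-type replicon. The feature table shows oriV with its trans-acting replication gene trfA, along with oriT and traJ for mobilisation, so the plasmid can be maintained in both E. coli and Agrobacterium. Bacterial selection is by kanamycin (KanR, aphA-3). The other backbone annotations (tetR/tetA pieces, a ColE1 ori fragment, IS1, satA and klaC fragments) appear to be remnants of the parental vector lineage rather than functional parts.

Between the nopaline-type right and left T-DNA borders, the annotated sequence carries three cassettes. The main one places the insert under a CaMV 35S promoter, flanked by attB1 and attB2 sites, followed by a C-terminal 3xHA tag and a NOS terminator. The catalogue lists Gibson cloning as the assembly method. The annotation tool matched the coding region to Arabidopsis RVE4 (LCL1), which suggests the insert is a REVEILLE-like homologue, although the record itself does not name the family. A second cassette, not mentioned in the catalogue fields, has a 35S promoter driving the tomato bushy stunt virus P19 silencing suppressor with a CaMV poly(A) signal. P19 is commonly included to raise transgene expression in leaf infiltration. The third cassette is a 35S-driven hygromycin resistance gene with a NOS terminator, used to select stably transformed plants. The HA epitope allows detection or immunoprecipitation of the expressed factor.
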