Features (pLannotate 1.2.2; 36 found; start..end, strand, type, name):
      3..89      -  CDS            traI (fragment): TRAI6_ECOLX - Experimental evidence at protein level: Swiss-Prot protein existence level 1. The initiation process of transfer DNA synthesis requires the interaction of at least three plasmid-specific components (TraH, I, and J) at the transfer origin resulting in the assembly of a specialised nucleoprotein complex - the relaxosome. Site- and strand-specific cleavage at the transfer origin is dependent on TraI and TraJ. From Escherichia coli.
    127..498     -  CDS            traJ: oriT-recognizing protein; traJ
    531..640     -  oriT           oriT: incP origin of transfer
    772..962     +  rep_origin     ori (fragment): high-copy-number ColE1/pMB1/pBR322/pUC origin of replication
   1321..1971    -  CDS            TetR: tetracycline resistance regulatory protein; tetR
   2077..2326    +  CDS            TcR (fragment): tetracycline efflux protein; tetA; confers resistance to tetracycline
   2436..2460    -  misc_feature   RB T-DNA repeat: right border repeat from nopaline C58 T-DNA
   2490..2508    +  misc_feature   MCS (fragment): pUC18/19 multiple cloning site
   2559..2904    +  promoter       CaMV 35S promoter: strong constitutive promoter from cauliflower mosaic virus
   2856..2902    +  promoter       minimal CaMV 35S promoter: minimal 35S promoter from cauliflower mosaic virus
   2914..2932    -  misc_feature   MCS (fragment): pUC18/19 multiple cloning site
   2943..3458    +  CDS            P19_TBSVC: Experimental evidence at protein level: Swiss-Prot protein existence level 1. Acts as a suppressor of RNA-mediated gene silencing, also known as post-transcriptional gene silencing (PTGS), a mechanism of plant viral defense that limits the accumulation of viral RNAs. Binds to short interfering RNAs (siRNAs) with high affinity. Acts as a molecular caliper to specifically select siRNAs based on the length of the duplex region of the RNA (By similarity). From Tomato bushy stunt virus (strain Cherry) (TBSV).
   3531..3707    +  polyA_signal   CaMV poly(A) signal: cauliflower mosaic virus polyadenylation signal
   4210..4551    +  promoter       CaMV 35S promoter: strong constitutive promoter from cauliflower mosaic virus
   4577..4601    +  protein_bind   attB1: mutant version of attB; recombination site for the Gateway® BP reaction BP Clonase™
   4718..5458    +  CDS            RVE4 (fragment): RVE4_ARATH - Also known as LCL1 From Arabidopsis thaliana (Mouse-ear cress).
   5544..5568    -  protein_bind   attB2: mutant version of attB; recombination site for the Gateway® BP reaction BP Clonase™
   5597..5686    +  CDS            3xHA: three tandem HA epitope tags
   5720..5972    +  terminator     NOS terminator: nopaline synthase terminator and poly(A) signal
   6401..6653    -  terminator     NOS terminator: nopaline synthase terminator and poly(A) signal
   6677..7105    -  CDS            nos (fragment): DHNO_AGRT7 - Protein inferred from homology: Swiss-Prot protein existence level 3. From Agrobacterium tumefaciens (strain T37).
   7121..8146    -  CDS            HygR: aminoglycoside phosphotransferase from E. coli; aph(4)-Ia; confers resistance to hygromycin
   8156..8500    -  promoter       CaMV 35S promoter: strong constitutive promoter from cauliflower mosaic virus
   8157..8203    -  promoter       minimal CaMV 35S promoter: minimal 35S promoter from cauliflower mosaic virus
   8638..8793    +  CDS            lacZα (fragment) (sequence partly withheld): LacZα fragment of β-galactosidase; lacZ fragment
   8791..9091    +  rep_origin     M13 ori (fragment) (sequence partly withheld): M13 bacteriophage origin of replication; arrow indicates direction of (+) strand synthesis
   9092..9222    +  CDS            lacI (fragment): lac repressor; lacI; The lac repressor binds to the lac operator to inhibit transcription in E. coli. This inhibition can be relieved by adding lactose or isopropyl-β-D-thiogalactopyranoside (IPTG).
   9276..9300    -  misc_feature   LB T-DNA repeat: left border repeat from nopaline C58 T-DNA
  10757..10876   -  CDS            tetR (fragment): TETR1_ECOLX - Experimental evidence at protein level: Swiss-Prot protein existence level 1. TetR is the repressor of the tetracycline resistance element; its N-terminal region forms a helix-turn-helix structure and binds DNA. Binding of tetracycline to TetR reduces the repressor affinity for the tetracycline resistance gene (tetA) promoter operator sites. From Escherichia coli.
  10896..12044   -  CDS            trfA: trans-acting replication protein that binds to and activates oriV
  12343..13137   -  CDS            KanR: aminoglycoside phosphotransferase; aphA-3; confers resistance to kanamycin
  13329..14096   +  mobile_element IS1: prokaryotic transposable element IS1
  14105..14254   -  CDS            satA (fragment): STA_BACSU - Also known as yyaR. Experimental evidence at protein level: Swiss-Prot protein existence level 1. Involved in resistance to streptothricin, a broad-spectrum antibiotic produced by streptomycetes. Detoxifies streptothricin via acetylation of the beta amino group of the first beta-lysyl moiety of streptothricin. From Bacillus subtilis (strain 168).
  14253..14447   -  CDS            satA (fragment): STA_BACSU - Also known as yyaR. Experimental evidence at protein level: Swiss-Prot protein existence level 1. Involved in resistance to streptothricin, a broad-spectrum antibiotic produced by streptomycetes. Detoxifies streptothricin via acetylation of the beta amino group of the first beta-lysyl moiety of streptothricin. From Bacillus subtilis (strain 168).
  14450..14725   -  CDS            klaC (fragment): KLAC_ECOLX - Also known as telB. Protein predicted: Swiss-Prot protein existence level 4. Belongs to the kla operon, which is associated with cryptic tellurite resistance, and IncW plasmid fertility inhibition. From Escherichia coli.
  14789..15420   -  rep_origin     oriV: incP origin of replication
>Addgene plasmid #126349 | pGWB14-LYX131 | addgene full sequence | sequence record 247464 | Addgene NGS Result
TCGGTCTTGCCTTGCTCGTCGGTGATGTACTTCACCAGCTCCGCGAAGTCGCTCTTCTTGATGGAGCGCA
TGGGGACGTGCTTGGCAATCACGCGCACCCCCCGGCCGTTTTAGCGGCTAAAAAAGTCATGGCTCTGCCC
TCGGGCGGACCACGCCCATCATGACCTTGCCAAGCTCGTCCTGCTTCTCTTCGATCTTCGCCAGCAGGGC
GAGGATCGTGGCATCACCGAACCGCGCCGTGCGCGGGTCGTCGGTGAGCCAGAGTTTCAGCAGGCCGCCC
AGGCGGCCCAGGTCGCCATTGATGCGGGCCAGCTCGCGGACGTGCTCATAGTCCACGACGCCCGTGATTT
TGTAGCCCTGGCCGACGGCCAGCAGGTAGGCCGACAGGCTCATGCCGGCCGCCGCCGCCTTTTCCTCAAT
CGCTCTTCGTTCGTCTGGAAGGCAGTACACCTTGATAGGTGGGCTGCCCTTCCTGGTTGGCTTGGTTTCA
TCAGCCATCCGCTTGCCCTCATCTGTTACGCCGGCGGTAGCCGGCCAGCCTCGCAGAGCAGGATTCCCGT
TGAGCACCGCCAGGTGCGAATAAGGGACAGTGAAGAAGGAACACCCGCTCGCGGGTGGGCCTACTTCACC
TATCCTGCCCGGCTGACGCCGTTGGATACACCAAGGAAAGTCTACACGAACCCTTTGGCAAAATCCTGTA
TATCGTGCGAAAAAGGATGGATATACCGAAAAAATCGCTATAATGACCCCGAAGCAGGGTTATGCAGCGG
AAAAGCGCCACGCTTCCCGAAGGGAGAAAGGCGGACAGGTATCCGGTAAGCGGCAGGGTCGGAACAGGAG
AGCGCACGAGGGAGCTTCCAGGGGGAAACGCCTGGTATCTTTATAGTCCTGTCGGGTTTCGCCACCTCTG
ACTTGAGCGTCGATTTTTGTGATGCTCGTCAGGGGGGCGGAGCCTATGGAAAAACGCCAGCAACGCGGCC
TTTTTACGGTTCCTGGCCTTTTGCTGGCCTTTTGCTCACATGTTCTTTCCTGCGTTATCCCCTGATTCTG
TGGATAACCGTATTACCGCCTTTGAGTGAGCTGATACCGCTCGCCGCAGCCGAACGACCGAGCGCAGCGA
GTCAGTGAGCGAGGAAGCGGAAGAGCGCCAGAAGGCCGCCAGAGAGGCCGAGCGCGGCCGTGAGGCTTGG
ACGCTAGGGCAGGGCATGAAAAAGCCCGTAGCGGGCTGCTACGGGCGTCTGACGCGGTGGAAAGGGGGAG
GGGATGTTGTCTACATGGCTCTGCTGTAGTGAGTGGGTTGCGCTCCGGCAGCGGTCCTGATCAATCGTCA
CCCTTTCTCGGTCCTTCAACGTTCCTGACAACGAGCCTCCTTTTCGCCAATCCATCGACAATCACCGCGA
GTCCCTGCTCGAACGCTGCGTCCGGACCGGCTTCGTCGAAGGCGTCTATCGCGGCCCGCAACAGCGGCGA
GAGCGGAGCCTGTTCAACGGTGCCGCCGCGCTCGCCGGCATCGCTGTCGCCGGCCTGCTCCTCAAGCACG
GCCCCAACAGTGAAGTAGCTGATTGTCATCAGCGCATTGACGGCGTCCCCGGCCGAAAAACCCGCCTCGC
AGAGGAAGCGAAGCTGCGCGTCGGCCGTTTCCATCTGCGGTGCGCCCGGTCGCGTGCCGGCATGGATGCG
CGCGCCATCGCGGTAGGCGAGCAGCGCCTGCCTGAAGCTGCGGGCATTCCCGATCAGAAATGAGCGCCAG
TCGTCGTCGGCTCTCGGCACCGAATGCGTATGATTCTCCGCCAGCATGGCTTCGGCCAGTGCGTCGAGCA
GCGCCCGCTTGTTCCTGAAGTGCCAGTAAAGCGCCGGCTGCTGAACCCCCAACCGTTCCGCCAGTTTGCG
TGTCGTCAGACCGTCTACGCCGACCTCGTTCAACAGGTCCAGGGCGGCACGGATCACTGTATTCGGCTGC
AACTTTGTCATGCTTGACACTTTATCACTGATAAACATAATATGTCCACCAACTTATCAGTGATAAAGAA
TCCGCGCGTTCAATCGGACCAGCGGAGGCTGGTCCGGAGGCCAGACGTGAAACCCAACATACCCCTGATC
GTAATTCTGAGCACTGTCGCGCTCGACGCTGTCGGCATCGGCCTGATTATGCCGGTGCTGCCGGGCCTCC
TGCGCGATCTGGTTCACTCGAACGACGTCACCGCCCACTATGGCATTCTGCTGGCGCTGTATGCGTTGGT
GCAATTTGCCTGCGCACCTGTGCTGGGCGCGCTGTCGGATCGTTTCGGGCGGCGGCCAATCTTGCTCGTC
TCGCTGGCCGGCGCCAGATCTGGGGAACCCTGTGGTTGGCATGCACATACAAATGGACGAACGGATAAAC
CTTTTCACGCCCTTTTAAATATCCGATTATTCTAATAAACGCTCTTTTCTCTTAGGTTTACCCGCCAATA
TATCCTGTCAAACACTGATAGTTTAAACGTTGCGATTAAGAATTCGAGCTCGGTACCCCCCTACTCCAAA
AATGTCAAAGATACAGTCTCAGAAGACCAAAGGGCTATTGAGACTTTTCAACAAAGGGTAATTTCGGGAA
ACCTCCTCGGATTCCATTGCCCAGCTATCTGTCACTTCATCGAAAGGACAGTAGAAAAGGAAGGTGGCTC
CTACAAATGCCATCATTGCGATAAAGGAAAGGCTATCATTCAAGATGCCTCTGCCGACAGTGGTCCCAAA
GATGGACCCCCACCCACGAGGAGCATCGTGGAAAAAGAAGACGTTCCAACCACGTCTTCAAAGCAAGTGG
ATTGATGTGACATCTCCACTGACGTAAGGGATGACGCACAATCCCACTATCCTTCGCAAGACCCTTCCTC
TATATAAGGAAGTTCATTTCATTTGGAGAGGACAGCCCAAGCTTCGACTCTAGAGGATCCCCTTAAATCG
ATATGGAACGAGCTATACAAGGAAACGACGCTAGGGAACAAGCTAACAGTGAACGTTGGGATGGAGGATC
AGGAGGTACCACTTCTCCCTTCAAACTTCCTGACGAAAGTCCGAGTTGGACTGAGTGGCGGCTACATAAC
GATGAGACGAATTCGAATCAAGATAATCCCCTTGGTTTCAAGGAAAGCTGGGGTTTCGGGAAAGTTGTAT
TTAAGAGATATCTCAGATACGACAGGACGGAAGCTTCACTGCACAGAGTCCTTGGATCTTGGACGGGAGA
TTCGGTTAACTATGCAGCATCTCGATTTTTCGGTTTCGACCAGATCGGATGTACCTATAGTATTCGGTTT
CGAGGAGTTAGTATCACCGTTTCTGGAGGGTCTCGAACTCTTCAGCATCTCTGTGAGATGGCAATTCGGT
CTAAGCAAGAACTGCTACAGCTTGCCCCAATCGAAGTGGAAAGTAATGTATCAAGAGGATGCCCTGAAGG
TACTCAAACCTTCGAAAAAGAAAGCGAGTAAGTCGAGGGCGAGCTCGAATTCGGTACGCTGAAATCACCA
GTCTCTCTCTACAAATCTATCTCTCTCTATTTTCTCCATAAATAATGTGTGAGTAGTTTCCCGATAAGGG
AAATTAGGGTTCTTATAGGGTTTCGCTCATGTGTTGAGCATATAAGAAACCCTTAGTATGTATTTGTATT
TGTAAAATACTTCTATCAATAAAATTTCTAATTCCTAAAACCAAAATCCAGTACTAAAATCCAGATCTCC
CTGCAGGTCCCCAGATTAGCCTTTTCAATTTCAGAAAGAATGCTAACCCACAGATGGTTAGAGAGGCTTA
CGCAGCAGGTCTCATCAAGACGATCTACCCGAGCAATAATCTCCAGGAAATCAAATACCTTCCCAAGAAG
GTTAAAGATGCAGTCAAAAGATTCAGGACTAACTGCATCAAGAACACAGAGAAAGATATATTTCTCAAGA
TCAGAAGTACTATTCCAGTATGGACGATTCAAGGCTTGCTTCACAAACCAAGGCAAGTAATAGAGATTGG
AGTCTCTAAAAAGGTAGTTCCCACTGAATCAAAGGCCATGGAGTCAAAGATTCAAATAGAGGACCTAACA
GAACTCGCCGTAAAGACTGGCGAACAGTTCATACAGAGTCTCTTACGACTCAATGACAAGAAGAAAATCT
TCGTCAACATGGTGGAGCACGACACACTTGTCTACTCCAAAAATATCAAAGATACAGTCTCAGAAGACCA
AAGGGCAATTGAGACTTTTCAACAAAGGGTAATATCCGGAAACCTCCTCGGATTCCATTGCCCAGCTATC
TGTCACTTTATTGTGAAGATAGTGGAAAAGGAAGGTGGCTCCTACAAATGCCATCATTGCGATAAAGGAA
AGGCCATCGTTGAAGATGCCTCTGCCGACAGTGGTCCCAAAGATGGACCCCCACCCACGAGGAGCATCGT
GGAAAAAGAAGACGTTCCAACCACGTCTTCAAAGCAAGTGGATTGATGTGATATCTCCACTGACGTAAGG
GATGACGCACAATCCCACTATCCTTCGCAAGACCCTTCCTCTATATAAGGAAGTTCATTTCATTTGGAGA
GAACACGGGGGACTCTAGAGTTATCAACAAGTTTGTACAAAAAAGCAGGCTCCACCACTAGTATGGTCAT
GGCCCTTCCTAATCTTGGCTCCTTCTCCAACCCAACCGCCACCGCTTCCGCCGCCGCAACTGCGTCGGCC
TCCAACCCGTTATCGCCTTCCGATGACCCGTCAAAGAAAATTCGAAAACCCTACACCATTACCAAGTCTC
GCGAAAGCTGGACCGAACCCGAGCACGATAAGTTCCTTGAAGCTCTTCAACTGTTTGACCGGGACTGGAA
AAAGATTGAAGCGTTTGTTGGATCAAAAACTGTTATTCAGATACGTAGCCATGCTCAAAAATATTTTCTG
AAGGTCCAGAAGAGTGGAACCAATGAACATCTACCTCCTCCTCGGCCAAAAAGAAAAGCTGCTCATCCCT
ACCCTCAGAAAGCCTCAAAAAGTGCTCCAGCTCTCTCACCGATGACTGCATCATTTCAAGCTTCACTTCC
ATTAACAGATCCTGGATTTGTAACAAGGCCTGATGCTTCTTTGTTACCTAGCAATCCAGTTACTGTTGCA
TCTATGCCATCATGGACTGACAACTCTGTGCCACCAGTCAGTTTGTCTCGAGTGAAGAATGATAACGTGA
GAGAACCAGGTCAACCTGTGGCCAATACTCATTGTTGCAGTAGCAACGAAAGCACTCCAGGATCAAAATC
AACAGGTGAAGTGATGGAGCGGACTCAGGGACCTTCATTGAGAGTTTTGCCTGACTTTGTTCAAGTATAC
AACTTCATCGGCAGCGTATTCGATCCTGCTGTTACCGGACACTTGCAGAAATTGAAAAAAATGGATCGCA
TTGATGTTGAGACGGTGTTGTTGCTGATGAGAAACCTCTCCATCAATCTTACAAGCCCTGATTTTGAGCA
TCATAGGCAGCTGCTTTCATCTTATGATATGGACATGGAGAAGCAGTGCAAATCAAGTCATCAATTACAA
CCAACTCCCGGGGACCCAGCTTTCTTGTACAAAGTGGTTGATAACAGCGGGTTAATTAACATCTTTTACC
CATACGATGTTCCTGACTATGCGGGCTATCCCTATGACGTCCCGGACTATGCAGGATCCTATCCATATGA
CGTTCCAGATTACGCTGCTCAGTGCAGCGCTTAGAGCTCGAATTTCCCCGATCGTTCAAACATTTGGCAA
TAAAGTTTCTTAAGATTGAATCCTGTTGCCGGTCTTGCGATGATTATCATATAATTTCTGTTGAATTACG
TTAAGCATGTAATAATTAACATGTAATGCATGACGTTATTTATGAGATGGGTTTTTATGATTAGAGTCCC
GCAATTATACATTTAATACGCGATAGAAAACAAAATATAGCGCGCAAACTAGGATAAATTATCGCGCGCG
GTGTCATCTATGTTACTAGATCGGGAATTAGCTTCATCAACGCAAGACATGCGCACGACCGTCTGACAGG
AGAGGAATTTCCGACGAGCACAGAAAGGACTTGCTCTTGGACGTAGGCCTATTTCTCAGGCACATGTATC
AAGTGTTCGGACGTGGGTTTTCGATGGTGTATCAGCCGCCGCCAACTGGGAGATGAGGAGGCTTTCTTGG
GGGGCAGTCAGCAGTTCATTTCACAAGACAGAGGAACTTGTAAGGAGATGCACTGATTTATCTTGGCGCA
AACCAGCAGGACGAATTAGTGGGAATAGCCCGCGAATATCTAAGTTATGCCTGTCGGCATGAGCAGAAAC
TTCCAATTCGAAACAGTTTGGAGAGGTTGTTTTTGGGCATACCTTTTGTTAGTCAGCCTCTCGATTGCTC
ATCGTCATTACACAGTACCGAAGTTTGATCGATCTAGTAACATAGATGACACCGCGCGCGATAATTTATC
CTAGTTTGCGCGCTATATTTTGTTTTCTATCGCGTATTAAATGTATAATTGCGGGACTCTAATCATAAAA
ACCCATCTCATAAATAACGTCATGCATTACATGTTAATTATTACATGCTTAACGTAATTCAACAGAAATT
ATATGATAATCATCGCAAGACCGGCAACAGGATTCAATCTTAAGAAACTTTATTGCCAAATGTTTGAACG
ATCTGCTTCGACGCACTCCTTCTTTACTCCACCATCTCGTCCTTATTGAAAACGTGGGTAGCACCAAAAC
GAATCAAGTCGCTGGAACTGAAGTTACCAATCACGCTGGATGATTTGCCAGTTGGATTAATCTTGCCTTT
CCCCGCATGAATAATATTGATGAATGCATGCGTGAGGGGTATTTCGATTTTGGCAATAGCTGCAATTGCC
GCGACATCCTCCAACGAGCATAATTCTTCAGAAAAATAGCGATGTTCCATGTTGTCAGGGCATGCATGAT
GCACGTTATGAGGTGACGGTGCTAGGCAGTATTCCCTCAAAGTTTCATAGTCAGTATCATATTCATCATT
GCATTCCTGCAAGAGAGAATTGAGACGCAATCCACACGCTGCGGCAACCTTCCGGCGTTCGTGGTCTATT
TGCTCTTGGACGTTGCAAACGTAAGTGTTGGATCCCGGTCGGCATCTACTCTATTCCTTTGCCCTCGGAC
GAGTGCTGGGGCGTCGGTTTCCACTATCGGCGAGTACTTCTACACAGCCATCGGTCCAGACGGCCGCGCT
TCTGCGGGCGATTTGTGTACGCCCGACAGTCCCGGCTCCGGATCGGACGATTGCGTCGCATCGACCCTGC
GCCCAAGCTGCATCATCGAAATTGCCGTCAACCAAGCTCTGATAGAGTTGGTCAAGACCAATGCGGAGCA
TATACGCCCGGAGCCGCGGCGATCCTGCAAGCTCCGGATGCCTCCGCTCGAAGTAGCGCGTCTGCTGCTC
CATACAAGCCAACCACGGCCTCCAGAAGAAGATGTTGGCGACCTCGTATTGGGAATCCCCGAACATCGCC
TCGCTCCAGTCAATGACCGCTGTTATGCGGCCATTGTCCGTCAGGACATTGTTGGAGCCGAAATCCGCGT
GCACGAGGTGCCGGACTTCGGGGCAGTCCTCGGCCCAAAGCATCAGCTCATCGAGAGCCTGCGCGACGGA
CGCACTGACGGTGTCGTCCATCACAGTTTGCCAGTGATACACATGGGGATCAGCAATCGCGCATATGAAA
TCACGCCATGTAGTGTATTGACCGATTCCTTGCGGTCCGAATGGGCCGAACCCGCTCGTCTGGCTAAGAT
CGGCCGCAGCGATCGCATCCATGGCCTCCGCGACCGGCTGCAGAACAGCGGGCAGTTCGGTTTCAGGCAG
GTCTTGCAACGTGACACCCTGTGCACGGCGGGAGATGCAATAGGTCAGGCTCTCGCTGAATTCCCCAATG
TCAAGCACTTCCGGAATCGGGAGCGCGGCCGATGCAAAGTGCCGATAAACATAACGATCTTTGTAGAAAC
CATCGGCGCAGCTATTTACCCGCAGGACATATCCACGCCCTCCTACATCGAAGCTGAAAGCACGAGATTC
TTCGCCCTCCGAGAGCTGCATCAGGTCGGAGACGCTGTCGAACTTTTCGATCAGAAACTTCTCGACAGAC
GTCGCGGTGAGTTCAGGCTTTTTCATATCGGGGTCGTCCTCTCCAAATGAAATGAACTTCCTTATATAGA
GGAAGGGTCTTGCGAAGGATAGTGGGATTGTGCGTCATCCCTTACGTCAGTGGAGATATCACATCAATCC
ACTTGCTTTGAAGACGTGGTTGGAACGTCTTCTTTTTCCACGATGCTCCTCGTGGGTGGGGGTCCATCTT
TGGGACCACTGTCGGCAGAGGCATCTTGAACGATAGCCTTTCCTTTATCGCAATGATGGCATTTGTAGGT
GCCACCTTCCTTTTCTACTGTCCTTTTGATGAAGTGACAGATAGCTGGGCAATGGAATCCGAGGAGGTTT
CCCGATATTACCCTTTGTTGAAAAGTCTCAATAGCCCTTTGGTCTTCTGAGACTGTATCTTTGATATTCT
TGGAGTAGACGAGAGTGTCGTGCTCCACCATGTTGACGGATCTCTAGGACGCGTCGACGCGTCGACGCGT
CGACGCGTCGACGCGTCCTAGAAGCTAATTCACTGGCCGTCGTTTTACAACGTCGTGACTGGGAAAACCC
TGGCGTTACCCAACTTAATCGCCTTGCAGCACATCCCCCTTTCGCCAGCTGGCGTAATAGCGAAGAGGCC
CGCACCGATCGCCCTTCCCAACAGTTGCGCAGCCTGAATG
[44 nt withheld, positions 8791-8834]
C
[141 nt withheld, positions 8836-8976]
CCTTTGACGTTGGAGTCCACGTTCTTT
[37 nt withheld, positions 9004-9040]
ACCCTATCTCGGGCTATTCTTTTGATTTATAAGGGATTTTGCCGATTTCGGAACCACCATCAAACAGGAT
TTTCGCCTGCTGGGGCAAACCAGCGTGGACCGCTTGCTGCAACTCTCTCAGGGCCAGGCGGTGAAGGGCA
ATCAGCTGTTGCCCGTCTCACTGGTGAAAAGAAAAACCACCCCAGTACATTAAAAACGTCCGCAATGTGT
TATTAAGTTGTCTAAGCGTCAATTTGTTTACACCACAATATATCCTGCCACCAGCCAGCCAACAGCTCCC
CGACCGGCAGCTCGGCACAAAATCACCACTCGATACAGGCAGCCCATCAGTCCGGGACGGCGTCAGCGGG
AGAGCCGTTGTAAGGCGGCAGACTTTGCTCATGTTACCGATGCTATTCGGAAGAACGGCAACTAAGCTGC
CGGGTTTGAAACACGGATGATCTCGCGGAGGGTAGCATGTTGATTGTAACGATGACAGAGCGTTGCTGCC
TGTGATCAAATATCATCTCCCTCGCAGAGATCCGAATTATCAGCCTTCTTATTCATTTCTCGCTTAACCG
TGACAGGCTGTCGATCTTGAGAACTATGCCGACATAATAGGAAATCGCTGGATAAAGCCGCTGAGGAAGC
TGAGTGGCGCTATTTCTTTAGAAGTGAACGTTGACGATATCAACTCCCCTATCCATTGCTCACCGAATGG
TACAGGTCGGGGACCCGAAGTTCCGACTGTCGGCCTGATGCATCCCCGGCTGATCGACCCCAGATCTGGG
GCTGAGAAAGCCCAGTAAGGAAACAACTGTAGGTTCGAGTCGCGAGATCCCCCGGAACCAAAGGAAGTAG
GTTAAACCCGCTCCGATCAGGCCGAGCCACGCCAGGCCGAGAACATTGGTTCCTGTAGGCATCGGGATTG
GCGGATCAAACACTAAAGCTACTGGAACGAGCAGAAGTCCTCCGGCCGCCAGTTGCCAGGCGGTAAAGGT
GAGCAGAGGCACGGGAGGTTGCCACTTGCGGGTCAGCACGGTTCCGAACGCCATGGAAACCGCCCCCGCC
AGGCCCGCTGCGACGCCGACAGGATCTAGCGCTGCGTTTGGTGTCAACACCAACAGCGCCACGCCCGCAG
TTCCGCAAATAGCCCCCAGGACCGCCATCAATCGTATCGGGCTACCTAGCAGAGCGGCAGAGATGAACAC
GACCATCAGCGGCTGCACAGCGCCTACCGTCGCCGCGACCCCGCCCGGCAGGCGGTAGACCGAAATAAAC
AACAAGCTCCAGAATAGCGAAATATTAAGTGCGCCGAGGATGAAGATGCGCATCCACCAGATTCCCGTTG
GAATCTGTCGGACGATCATCACGAGCAATAAACCCGCCGGCAACGCCCGCAGCAGCATACCGGCGACCCC
TCGGCCTCGCTGTTCGGGCTCCACGAAAACGCCGGACAGATGCGCCTTGTGAGCGTCCTTGGGGCCGTCC
TCCTGTTTGAAGACCGACAGCCCAATGATCTCGCCGTCGATGTAGGCGCCGAATGCCACGGCATCTCGCA
ACCGTTCAGCGAACGCCTCCATGGGCTTTTTCTCCTCGTGCTCGTAAACGGACCCGAACATCTCTGGAGC
TTTCTTCAGGGCCGACAATCGGATCTCGCGGAAATCCTGCACGTCGGCCGCTCCAAGCCGTCGAATCTGA
GCCTTAATCACAATTGTCAATTTTAATCCTCTGTTTATCGGCAGTTCGTAGAGCGCGCCGTGCGTCCCGA
GCGATACTGAGCGAAGCAAGTGCGTCGAGCAGTGCCCGCTTGTTCCTGAAATGCCAGTAAAGCGCTGGCT
GCTGAACCCCCAGCCGGAACTGACCCCACAAGGCCCTAGCGTTTGCAATGCACCAGGTCATCATTGACCC
AGGCGTGTTCCACCAGGCCGCTGCCTCGCAACTCTTCGCAGGCTTCGCCGACCTGCTCGCGCCACTTCTT
CACGCGGGTGGAATCCGATCCGCACATGAGGCGGAAGGTTTCCAGCTTGAGCGGGTACGGCTCCCGGTGC
GAGCTGAAATAGTCGAACATCCGTCGGGCCGTCGGCGACAGCTTGCGGTACTTCTCCCATATGAATTTCG
TGTAGTGGTCGCCAGCAAACAGCACGACGATTTCCTCGTCGATCAGGACCTGGCAACGGGACGTTTTCTT
GCCACGGTCCAGGACGCGGAAGCGGTGCAGCAGCGACACCGATTCCAGGTGCCCAACGCGGTCGGACGTG
AAGCCCATCGCCGTCGCCTGTAGGCGCGACAGGCATTCCTCGGCCTTCGTGTAATACCGGCCATTGATCG
ACCAGCCCAGGTCCTGGCAAAGCTCGTAGAACGTGAAGGTGATCGGCTCGCCGATAGGGGTGCGCTTCGC
GTACTCCAACACCTGCTGCCACACCAGTTCGTCATCGTCGGCCCGCAGCTCGACGCCGGTGTAGGTGATC
TTCACGTCCTTGTTGACGTGGAAAATGACCTTGTTTTGCAGCGCCTCGCGCGGGATTTTCTTGTTGCGCG
TGGTGAACAGGGCAGAGCGGGCCGTGTCGTTTGGCATCGCTCGCATCGTGTCCGGCCACGGCGCAATATC
GAACAAGGAAAGCTGCATTTCCTTGATCTGCTGCTTCGTGTGTTTCAGCAACGCGGCCTGCTTGGCCTCG
CTGACCTGTTTTGCCAGGTCCTCGCCGGCGGTTTTTCGCTTCTTGGTCGTCATAGTTCCTCGCGTGTCGA
TGGTCATCGACTTCGCCAAACCTGCCGCCTCCTGTTCGAGACGACGCGAACGCTCCACGGCGGCCGATGG
CGCGGGCAGGGCAGGGGGAGCCAGTTGCACGCTGTCGCGCTCGATCTTGGCCGTAGCTTGCTGGACCATC
GAGCCGACGGACTGGAAGGTTTCGCGGGGCGCACGCATGACGGTGCGGCTTGCGATGGTTTCGGCATCCT
CGGCGGAAAACCCCGCGTCGATCAGTTCTTGCCTGTATGCCTTCCGGTCAAACGTCCGATTCATTCACCC
TCCTTGCGGGATTGCCCCGACTCACGCCGGGGCAATGTGCCCTTATTCCTGATTTGACCCGCCTGGTGCC
TTGGTGTCCAGATAATCCACCTTATCGGCAATGAAGTCGGTCCCGTAGACCGTCTGGCCGTCCTTCTCGT
ACTTGGTATTCCGAATCTTGCCCTGCACGAATACCAGCGACCCCTTGCCCAAATACTTGCCGTGGGCCTC
GGCCTGAGAGCCAAAACACTTGATGCGGAAGAAGTCGGTGCGCTCCTGCTTGTCGCCGGCATCGTTGCGC
CACATCTAGGTACTAAAACAATTCATCCAGTAAAATATAATATTTTATTTTCTCCCAATCAGGCTTGATC
CCCAGTAAGTCAAAAAATAGCTCGACATACTGTTCTTCCCCGATATCCTCCCTGATCGACCGGACGCAGA
AGGCAATGTCATACCACTTGTCCGCCCTGCCGCTTCTCCCAAGATCAATAAAGCCACTTACTTTGCCATC
TTTCACAAAGATGTTGCTGTCTCCCAGGTCGCCGTGGGAAAAGACAAGTTCCTCTTCGGGCTTTTCCGTC
TTTAAAAAATCATACAGCTCGCGCGGATCTTTAAATGGAGTGTCTTCTTCCCAGTTTTCGCAATCCACAT
CGGCCAGATCGTTATTCAGTAAGTAATCCAATTCGGCTAAGCGGCTGTCTAAGCTATTCGTATAGGGACA
ATCCGATATGTCGATGGAGTGAAAGAGCCTGATGCACTCCGCATACAGCTCGATAATCTTTTCAGGGCTT
TGTTCATCTTCATACTCTTCCGAGCAAAGGACGCCATCGGCCTCACTCATGAGCAGATTGCTCCAGCCAT
CATGCCGTTCAAAGTGCAGGACCTTTGGAACAGGCAGCTTTCCTTCCAGCCATAGCATCATGTCCTTTTC
CCGTTCCACATCATAGGTGGTCCCTTTATACCGGCTGTCCGTCATTTTTAAATATAGGTTTTCATTTTCT
CCCACCAGCTTATATACCTTAGCAGGAGACATTCCTTCCGTATCTTTTACGCAGCGGTATTTTTCGATCA
GTTTTTTCAATTCCGGTGATATTCTCATTTTAGCCATTTATTATTTCCTTCCTCTTTTCTACAGTATTTA
AAGATACCCCAAGAAGCTAATTATAACAAGACGAACTCCAATTCACTGTTCCTTGCATTCTAAAACCTTA
AATACCAGAAAACAGCTTTTTCAAAGTTGTTTTCAAAGTTGGCGTATAACATAGTATCGACGGAGCCGAT
TTTGAAACCACAATTATGGGTGATGCTGCCAACTTACTGATTTAGTGTATGATGGTGTTTTTGAGGTGCT
CCAGTGGCTTCTGTTTCTATCAGCTGTCCCTCCTGTTCAGCTACTGACGGGGTGGTGCGTAACGGCAAAA
GCACCGCCGGACATCAGCGCTATCTCTGCTCTCACTGCCGTAAAACATGGCAACTGCAGTTCACTTACAC
CGCTTCTCAACCCGGTACGCACCAGAAAATCATTGATATGGCCATGAATGGCGTTGGATGCCGGGCAACA
GCCCGCATTATGGGCGTTGGCCTCAACACGATTTTACGTCACTTAAAAAACTCAGGCCGCAGTCGGTAAC
CTCGCGCATACAGCCGGGCAGTGACGTCATCGTCTGCGCGGAAATGGACGAACAGTGGGGCTATGTCGGG
GCTAAATCGCGCCAGCGCTGGCTGTTTTACGCGTATGACAGTCTCCGGAAGACGGTTGTTGCGCACGTAT
TCGGTGAACGCACTATGGCGACGCTGGGGCGTCTTATGAGCCTGCTGTCACCCTTTGACGTGGTGATATG
GATGACGGATGGCTGGCCGCTGTATGAATCCCGCCTGAAGGGAAAGCTGCACGTAATCAGCAAGCGATAT
ACGCAGCGAATTGAGCGGCATAACCTGAATCTGAGGCAGCACCTGGCACGGCTGGGACGGAAGTCGCTGT
CGTTCTCAAAATCGGTGGAGCTGCATGACAAAGTCATCGGGCATTATCTGAACATAAAACACTATCAATA
AGTTGGAGTCATTACCCAATTATGATAGAATTTACAAGCTATAAGGTTATTGTCCTGGGTTTCAAGCATT
AGTCCATGCAAGTTTTTATGCTTTGCCCATTCTATAGATATATTGATAAGCGCGCTGCCTATGCCTTGCC
CCCTGAAATCCTTACATACGGCGATATCTTCTATATAAAAGATATATTATCTTATCAGTATTGTCAATAT
ATTCAAGGCAATCTGCCTCCTCATCCTCTTCATCCTCTTCGTCTTGGTAGCTTTTTAAATATGGCGCTTC
ATAGAGTAATTCTGTAAAGGTCCAATTCTCGTTTTCATACCTCGGTATAATCTTACCTATCACCTCAAAT
GGTTCGCTGGGTTTATCGCACCCCCGAACACGAGCACGGCACCCGCGACCACTATGCCAAGAATGCCCAA
GGTAAAAATTGCCGGCCCCGCCATGAAGTCCGTGAATGCCCCGACGGCCGAAGTGAAGGGCAGGCCGCCA
CCCAGGCCGCCGCCCTCACTGCCCGGCACCTGGTCGCTGAATGTCGATGCCAGCACCTGCGGCACGTCAA
TGCTTCCGGGCGTCGCGCTCGGGCTGATCGCCCATCCCGTTACTGCCCCGATCCCGGCAATGGCAAGGAC
TGCCAGCGCTGCCATTTTTGGGGTGAGGCCGTTCGCGGCCGAGGGGCGCAGCCCCTGGGGGGATGGGAGG
CCCGCGTTAGCGGGCCGGGAGGGTTCGAGAAGGGGGGGCACCCCCCTTCGGCGTGCGCGGTCACGCGCAC
AGGGCGCAGCCCTGGTTAAAAACAAGGTTTATAAATATTGGTTTAAAAGCAGGTTAAAAGACAGGTTAGC
GGTGGCCGAAAAACGGGCGGAAACCCTTGCAAATGCTGGATTTTCTGCCTGTGGACAGCCCCTCAAATGT
CAATAGGTGCGCCCCTCATCTGTCAGCACTCTGCCCCTCAAGTGTCAAGGATCGCGCCCCTCATCTGTCA
GTAGTCGCGCCCCTCAAGTGTCAATACCGCAGGGCACTTATCCCCAGGCTTGTCCACATCATCTGTGGGA
AACTCGCGTAAAATCAGGCGTTTTCGCCGATTTGCGAGGCTGGCCAGCTCCACGTCGCCGGCCGAAATCG
AGCCTGCCCCTCATCTGTCAACGCCGCGCCGGGTGAGTCGGCCCCTCAAGTGTCAACGTCCGCCCCTCAT
CTGTCAGTGAGGGCCAAGTTTTCCGCGAGGTATCCACAACGCCGGCGGCCGCGGTGTCTCGCACACGGCT
TCGACGGCGTTTCTGGCGCGTTTGCAGGGCCATAGACGGCCGCCAGCCCAGCGGCGAGGGCAACCAGCCC
GGTGAGCGTCGGAAAGGCGC
